Addgene plasmid #43672: III-TACC
Depositing lab: Chad Cowan & Kiran Musunuru. Depositing organization: Harvard University. Publication: A TALEN Genome-Editing System for Generating Human Stem Cell-Based Disease Models. Ding Q, Lee YK, Schaefer EA, Peters DT, Veres A, Kim K, Kuperwasser N, Motola DL, Meissner TB, Hendriks WT, Trevisan M, Gupta RM, Moisan A, Banks E, Friesen M, Schinzel RT, Xia F, Tang A, Xia Y, Figueroa E, Wann A, Ahfeldt T, Daheron L, Zhang F, Rubin LL, Peng LF, Chung RT, Musunuru K, Cowan CA. Cell Stem Cell. 2012 Dec 12. pii: S1934-5909(12)00645-5. doi: 10.1016/j.stem.2012.11.011. PubMed 23246482.
Backbone
  Vector backbone: pCRII-TOPO
  Backbone manufacturer: Invitrogen
  Backbone size w/o insert (bp): 3973
  Vector type: Bacterial Cloning
Growth in bacteria
  Bacterial resistance: Ampicillin and Kanamycin, 100 & 50 μg/mL
  Growth temperature: 37°C
  Growth strain: Top10
  Copy number: High Copy
Gene/Insert
  Gene/Insert name: III-TACC
  Species: Synthetic
  Insert size (bp): 426
  Cloning method: TOPO Cloning
  Sequencing primers: 5′ T7; 3′ M13-rev
Terms and licenses: Academic/Nonprofit Terms; Industry Terms: Not Available to Industry
How to cite: III-TACC was a gift from Chad Cowan & Kiran Musunuru (Addgene plasmid # 43672 ; http://n2t.net/addgene:43672 ; RRID:Addgene_43672)
