[The description below was written by a language model from this plasmid's Addgene catalogue record.]
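Description:
III-TACC is a bacterial cloning plasmid built on the commercial pCRII-TOPO backbone (about 4.0 kb without insert), carrying a 426 bp synthetic insert introduced by TOPO cloning. It is maintained at high copy number in E. coli and is selectable with both ampicillin and kanamycin, consistent with the dual resistance markers of this backbone. The insert sits between the T7 and M13-reverse priming sites, which are the positions listed for sequence verification. No feature table accompanies the record, so the origins of replication and other backbone elements are not individually documented here.

The record does not describe the insert beyond its name, synthetic origin and size. The associated publication describes a TALEN genome-editing system for generating human stem cell-based disease models. In that context, the name suggests a pre-assembled block of TAL effector repeats: "TACC" would be the four DNA bases recognised by consecutive repeat modules and "III" the position of the block in an ordered assembly. A 426 bp insert is roughly the length expected for four repeats of about 34 amino acids each plus flanking sequence. This reading is an inference from the name and the paper title, not something the catalogue fields state.

The plasmid has no recorded promoter-driven expression cassette, tag or reporter, and it is classed only as a cloning vector. It is therefore best regarded as a storage and propagation clone for a library component. The fragment would be excised or amplified from it and joined with other such blocks in a destination vector to build a full-length, custom-targeted TALEN.
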