>Addgene plasmid #43672 | III-TACC | depositor partial sequence | sequence record 58937 | III-TACC sequence 426 bps
CGTCTCGGCTCACCCCAGAGCAGGTCGTGGCCATTGCCTCGAATGGAGGGGGCAAACAGGCGTTGGAAAC
CGTACAACGATTGCTGCCGGTGCTGTGCCAAGCGCACGGACTCACCCCAGAGCAGGTCGTGGCAATCGCC
TCCAACATTGGCGGGAAACAGGCACTCGAGACTGTCCAGCGCCTGCTTCCCGTGCTGTGCCAAGCGCACG
GCCTCACCCCAGAGCAGGTCGTGGCGATCGCAAGCCACGACGGAGGAAAGCAAGCCTTGGAAACAGTACA
GAGGCTGTTGCCTGTGCTGTGCCAAGCGCACGGATTAACCCCAGAGCAGGTCGTGGCGATCGCAAGCCAC
GACGGAGGAAAGCAAGCCTTGGAAACAGTACAGAGGCTGTTGCCTGTGCTGTGCCAAGCGCACGGACTCA
GAGACG
