>Addgene plasmid #43672 | III-TACC | addgene partial sequence | sequence record 61805 | M13-F20 5'-TGTAAAACGACGGCCAGT-3'
TTGGGCGAATTGGGCCCTCTAGATGCATGCTCGAGCGGCCGCCAGTGTGATGGATATCTGCAGAATTCGC
CCTTGCCGTCCTAGCGCGTCTCGGCTCACCCCAGAGCAGGTCGTGGCCATTGCCTCGAATGGAGGGGGCA
AACAGGCGTTGGAAACCGTACAACGATTGCTGCCGGTGCTGTGCCAAGCGCACGGACTCACCCCAGAGCA
GGTCGTGGCAATCGCCTCCAACATTGGCGGGAAACAGGCACTCGAGACTGTCCAGCGCCTGCTTCCCGTG
CTGTGCCAAGCGCACGGCCTCACCCCAGAGCAGGTCGTGGCGATCGCAAGCCACGACGGAGGAAAGCAAG
CCTTGGAAACAGTACAGAGGCTGTTGCCTGTGCTGTGCCAAGCGCACGGATTAACCCCAGAGCAGGTCGT
GGCGATCGCAAGCCACGACGGAGGAAAGCAAGCCTTGGAAACAGTACAGAGGCTGTTGCCTGTGCTGTGC
CAAGCGCACGGACTCAGAGACGTGGGCACAGGAAAGAAGGGCGAATTCCAGCACACTGGCGGCCGTTACT
AGTGGATCCGAGCTCGGTACCAAGCTTGATGCATAGCTTGAGTATTCTATAGTGTCACCTAAATAGCTTG
GCGTAATCATGGTCATAGCTGTTTCCTGTGTGAAATTGTTATCCGCTCACAATTCCACACAACATACGAG
CCGGAAGCATAAAGTGTAAAGCCTGGGGTGCCTAATGAGTGAGCTAACTCACATTAATTGCGTTGCGCTC
ACTGCCCGCTTTCCAGTCGGGAAACCTGTCGTGCCAGCTGCATTAATGAATCGGCCAACGCGCGGGGAGA
GGCGGTTTGCGTATTGGGCGCTCTTCCGCTTCCTCGCTCACTGACTCGCTGCGCTCGGTCGTTCGGCTGC
GGCGAGCGGTATCAGCTCACTCAAAGGCGGTAATACCGGTTATCCACAGATCGG
